Addgene plasmid #27685: CIP4-pmCherryC1
Depositing lab: Christien Merrifield. Depositing organization: MRC Laboratory of Molecular Biology. Publication: A high precision survey of the molecular dynamics of Mammalian clathrin-mediated endocytosis. Taylor MJ, Perrais D, Merrifield CJ. PLoS Biol. 2011 Mar . 9(3):e1000604. 10.1371/journal.pbio.1000604 PubMed 21445324.
Backbone
  Vector backbone: pmCherry-C1
  Backbone manufacturer: Clontech
  Backbone size w/o insert (bp): 4722
  Vector type: Mammalian Expression
  Selectable markers: Neomycin (select with G418)
Growth in bacteria
  Bacterial resistance: Kanamycin, 50 μg/mL
  Growth temperature: 37°C
  Growth strain: DH5alpha
  Copy number: Unknown
Gene/Insert
  Gene/Insert name: CIP4
  Species: M. musculus (mouse)
  Insert size (bp): 1645
  Entrez Gene: Trip10 (a.k.a. Cip4)
  Tag / fusion protein: mCherry (N terminal on insert)
  Cloning method: Restriction Enzyme; 5′ cloning site BglII (not destroyed); 3′ cloning site EcoRI (not destroyed)
  Sequencing primers: 5′ mCherry-F 5'-ccccgtaatgcagaagaaga; 3′ SV40pA-R
Terms and licenses: Academic/Nonprofit Terms; Industry Terms: Not Available to Industry
Depositor comments: Cloned from IMAGE clone: 3500118 (MGC:6673).
How to cite: CIP4-pmCherryC1 was a gift from Christien Merrifield (Addgene plasmid # 27685 ; http://n2t.net/addgene:27685 ; RRID:Addgene_27685)
