[The description below was written by a language model from this plasmid's Addgene catalogue record.]
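Description:
CIP4-pmCherryC1 is a mammalian expression plasmid built on the Clontech pmCherry-C1 backbone (about 4.7 kb without insert). It carries a roughly 1.6 kb insert encoding mouse CIP4, the product of the Trip10 gene. The coding sequence was derived from a mouse cDNA clone and placed between the BglII and EcoRI sites of the multiple cloning site, both of which remain intact. In the C1 configuration the fluorescent protein lies upstream of the cloning site, so mCherry is fused to the N terminus of CIP4 and the product is a red fluorescent mCherry-CIP4 fusion. The plasmid is propagated in E. coli under kanamycin selection, and the neomycin resistance marker allows G418 selection of stably transfected mammalian cells. Copy number is listed as unknown. The record does not state the promoter or give a feature table. Vectors of the pmCherry-C1 family generally drive the fusion from a CMV immediate-early promoter and terminate with an SV40 polyadenylation signal, and the use of an SV40 polyA reverse sequencing primer is consistent with the latter.

CIP4 (Cdc42-interacting protein 4) is an F-BAR domain protein associated with membrane curvature and with linking membrane remodelling to actin regulation. The associated publication is a survey of the molecular dynamics of clathrin-mediated endocytosis in mammalian cells. This indicates that the construct was made for live-cell fluorescence imaging of when and where CIP4 is recruited to endocytic sites. The red tag makes it suitable for pairing with green or pH-sensitive reporters in multicolour imaging. It can also serve more generally for localisation or overexpression studies of CIP4 in transfected mammalian cells.
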