>Addgene plasmid #27685 | CIP4-pmCherryC1 | addgene partial sequence | sequence record 34009 | 27685 with mCherry-F
GTCCCCGAGGAGGCGCCCTGAAGGGCGAGATCAAGCAGAGGCTGAAGCTGAAGGACGGCGGCCACTACGA
CGCTGAGGTCAAGACCACCTACAAGGCCAAGAAGCCCGTGCAGCTGCCCGGCGCCTACAACGTCAACATC
AAGTTGGACATCACCTCCCACAACGAGGACTACACCATCGTGGAACAGTACGAACGCGCCGAGGGCCGCC
ACTCCACCGGCGGCATGGACGAGCTGTACAAGTCCGGACTCAGATCTCGGATGGGTTCGACCTCGGGTTC
GACCAAGGGTCAGCTGATGGATTGGGGTACCGAGTTGTGGGATCAGTTTGAGGTGCTGGAACGCCACACG
CAGTGGGGGCTGGATTTGTTGGACAAATACGTGAAGTTCGTGAAAGAACGCGCGGAGGTGGAGCAGGCTT
ATGCTAAGCAACTCCGGAGCCTGGTGAAAAAGTATCTTCCCAAGAGACCTACCAAAGATGACCCTGAAGT
CAAGTTCAGCCAGCAGCAGTCATTTGTCCAGCTTCTCCAGGAGGTCAATGACTTCGCAGGCCAGAGAGAG
CTGGTGGCTGAGAGCCTCGGTATCCGAGTGTGTCTGGAGCTGGCTAAGTATTCACAGGAGATGAAGCAGG
AGAGGAAGATGCACTTCCAGGAAGGTCGTCGGGCCCAGCAGCAGCTGGAGAATGGCTTCAAACAGCTGGA
GAATAGTAAGCGGAAGTTTGAACGAGATTGCCGGGAGGCTGAGAAAGCGGCTCACACTGCTGAGCGCCTA
GATCAGGACATTAATGCCACCAAGGCGGATGTGGAGAAGGCCAAGCAGCAAGCTCACCTTCGGAACCACA
TGGCAGAAGAGAGCAAGAATGAATATGCGGCCCAGCTGCAGCGCTTCAACCGAGACCAGGCTCACTTTAT
TTC
